Addgene plasmid #171339: pFTK067
Purpose: Part Plasmid Entry Vector (LVL0) from the Fungal Modular Cloning ToolKit.
Depositing lab: Arnold Driessen. Depositing organization: University of Groningen. Publication: Modular Synthetic Biology Toolkit for Filamentous Fungi. Mozsik L, Pohl C, Meyer V, Bovenberg RAL, Nygard Y, Driessen AJM. ACS Synth Biol. 2021 Nov 2. doi: 10.1021/acssynbio.1c00260. PubMed 34726388.
Backbone
  Vector backbone: pAGM1299
  Vector type: Bacterial Expression, Yeast Expression, Synthetic Biology
Growth in bacteria
  Bacterial resistance: Spectinomycin, 50 μg/mL
  Growth temperature: 37°C
  Growth strain: DH5alpha
  Copy number: High Copy
Gene/Insert
  Gene/Insert name: VP16 AD (for fusion)
  Species: Penicillium, Aspergillus, or other fungal sources
  Mutation: n/a
  Cloning method: Restriction Enzyme; 5′ cloning site Unknown (unknown if destroyed)
Terms and licenses: Academic/Nonprofit Terms; Industry Terms: Not Available to Industry
How to cite: pFTK067 was a gift from Arnold Driessen (Addgene plasmid # 171339 ; http://n2t.net/addgene:171339 ; RRID:Addgene_171339)
