[The description below was written by a language model from this plasmid's Addgene catalogue record and pLannotate feature annotations shown in this document.]
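Description:
pFTK067 is a level 0 (LVL0) part plasmid from the Fungal Modular Cloning ToolKit, a set of standardized building blocks for assembling genetic constructs in filamentous fungi. It is built on the pAGM1299 backbone, a small MoClo-style entry vector, and the sequenced plasmid is only about 2.4 kb. It is propagated in E. coli as a high-copy plasmid through a ColE1/pUC-type origin and selected with spectinomycin. Resistance is provided by the aadA aminoglycoside adenylyltransferase gene, which lies downstream of an annotated bla-type (AmpR) promoter. The short integrase, gentamicin acetyltransferase and lacI fragments detected by the annotation appear to be non-functional remnants carried along with the resistance cassette and backbone.

The stored part is a VP16 activation domain formatted "for fusion", meaning a coding module to be joined in frame to another protein part rather than a standalone expression unit. The feature table matches this region, roughly 110 bp, to VP48, three tandem repeats of the minimal activation domain of herpes simplex virus VP16. This viral origin contrasts with the catalogue's generic species field, which lists fungal sources. No promoter, terminator or fungal selection marker is annotated around the insert, as expected for a level 0 part that is not expressed by itself. The record does not state the flanking restriction sites or the fusion overhangs.

Its typical use would be as a donor in modular hierarchical assembly, where the activation domain is combined with a DNA-binding domain part plus promoter and terminator parts. This would produce synthetic transcriptional activators for Penicillium, Aspergillus or related fungal hosts.
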