Features (pLannotate 1.2.2; 7 found; start..end, strand, type, name):
    110..214     +  promoter       AmpR promoter: bla
    205..285     -  CDS            int (fragment): INT2_ECOLX - Protein inferred from homology: Swiss-Prot protein existence level 3. Putative integrase believed to be involved in the insertion of antibiotic resistance genes into plasmids and transposons. From Escherichia coli.
    373..429     +  CDS            GmR (fragment): gentamycin acetyltransferase; aacC1; confers resistance to gentamycin
    436..1224    +  CDS            aadA: S3AD_ECOLX - Experimental evidence at protein level: Swiss-Prot protein existence level 1. Mediates bacterial resistance to the antibiotics streptomycin and spectinomycin. From Escherichia coli.
   1398..1986    +  rep_origin     ori: high-copy-number ColE1/pMB1/pBR322/pUC origin of replication
   2169..2218    +  CDS            lacI (fragment): lac repressor; lacI; The lac repressor binds to the lac operator to inhibit transcription in E. coli. This inhibition can be relieved by adding lactose or isopropyl-β-D-thiogalactopyranoside (IPTG).
   2258..2368    +  CDS            VP48: 3 tandem repeats of the minimal activation domain of herpes simplex virus VP16 (Cheng et al., 2013)
>Addgene plasmid #171339 | pFTK067 | addgene full sequence | sequence record 351288 | Addgene NGS Result
GTGGCTCTTCAGTGGACGAAAGGGCCTCGTGATACGCCTATTTTTATAGGTTAATGTCATGATAATAATG
GTTTCTTAGACGTCAGGTGGCACTTTTCGGGGAAATGTGCGCGGAACCCCTATTTGTTTATTTTTCTAAA
TACATTCAAATATGTATCCGCTCATGAGACAATAACCCTGATAAATGCTTCAATAATATTGAAAAAGGAA
GAGTATGCGCTCACGCAACTGGTCCAGAACCTTGACCGAACGCAGCGGTGGTAACGGCGCAGTGGCGGTT
TTCATGGCTTGTTATGACTGTTTTTTTTTGGGGTACAGTCTATGCCTCGGGCATCCAAGCAGCAAGCGCG
TTACGCCGTGGGTCGATGTTTGATGTTATGGAGCAGCAACGATGTTACGCAGCAGGGCAGTCGCCCTAAA
ACAAAGTTAAACATCATGAGGGAAGCGGTGATCGCCGAAGTATCGACTCAACTATCAGAGGTAGTTGGCG
TCATCGAGCGCCATCTCGAACCGACGTTGCTGGCCGTACATTTGTACGGCTCCGCAGTGGATGGCGGCCT
GAAGCCACACAGCGATATTGATTTGCTGGTTACGGTGACCGTAAGGCTTGATGAAACAACGCGGCGAGCT
TTGATCAACGACCTTTTGGAAACTTCGGCTTCCCCTGGAGAGAGCGAGATTCTCCGCGCTGTAGAAGTCA
CCATTGTTGTGCACGACGACATCATTCCGTGGCGTTATCCAGCTAAGCGCGAACTGCAATTTGGAGAATG
GCAGCGCAATGACATTCTTGCAGGTATCTTCGAGCCAGCCACGATCGACATTGATCTGGCTATCTTGCTG
ACAAAAGCAAGAGAACATAGCGTTGCCTTGGTAGGTCCAGCGGCGGAGGAACTCTTTGATCCGGTTCCTG
AACAGGATCTATTTGAGGCGCTAAATGAAACCTTAACGCTATGGAACTCGCCGCCCGACTGGGCTGGCGA
TGAGCGAAATGTAGTGCTTACGTTGTCCCGCATTTGGTACAGCGCAGTAACCGGCAAAATCGCGCCGAAG
GATGTCGCTGCCGACTGGGCAATGGAGCGCCTGCCGGCCCAGTATCAGCCCGTCATACTTGAAGCTAGAC
AGGCTTATCTTGGACAAGAAGAAGATCGCTTGGCCTCGCGCGCAGATCAGTTGGAAGAATTTGTCCATTA
CGTAAAAGGCGAGATCACCAAGGTAGTCGGCAAATAACTGTCAGACCAAGTTTACTCATATATACTTTAG
ATTGATTTAAAACTTCATTTTTAATTTAAAAGGATCTAGGTGAAGATCCTTTTTGATAATCTCATGACCA
AAATCCCTTAACGTGAGTTTTCGTTCCACTGAGCGTCAGACCCCGTAGAAAAGATCAAAGGATCTTCTTG
AGATCCTTTTTTTCTGCGCGTAATCTGCTGCTTGCAAACAAAAAAACCACCGCTACCAGCGGTGGTTTGT
TTGCCGGATCAAGAGCTACCAACTCTTTTTCCGAAGGTAACTGGCTTCAGCAGAGCGCAGATACCAAATA
CTGTTCTTCTAGTGTAGCCGTAGTTAGGCCACCACTTCAAGAACTCTGTAGCACCGCCTACATACCTCGC
TCTGCTAATCCTGTTACCAGTGGCTGCTGCCAGTGGCGATAAGTCGTGTCTTACCGGGTTGGACTCAAGA
CGATAGTTACCGGATAAGGCGCAGCGGTCGGGCTGAACGGGGGGTTCGTGCACACAGCCCAGCTTGGAGC
GAACGACCTACACCGAACTGAGATACCTACAGCGTGAGCTATGAGAAAGCGCCACGCTTCCCGAAGGGAG
AAAGGCGGACAGGTATCCGGTAAGCGGCAGGGTCGGAACAGGAGAGCGCACGAGGGAGCTTCCAGGGGGA
AACGCCTGGTATCTTTATAGTCCTGTCGGGTTTCGCCACCTCTGACTTGAGCGTCGATTTTTGTGATGCT
CGTCAGGGGGGCGGAGCCTATGGAAAAACGCCAGCAACGCGGCCTTTTTACGGTTCCTGGCCTTTTGCTG
GCCTTTTGCTCACATGTTCTTTCCTGCGTTATCCCCTGATTCTGTGGATAACCGTATTACCGCCTTTGAG
TGAGCTGATACCGCTCGCCGCAGCCGAACGACCGAGCGCAGCGAGTCAGTGAGCGAGGAAGCGGAAGAGC
GCCCAATACGCAAACCGCCTCTCCCCGCGCGTTGGCCGATTCATTAATCACTCTGTGGTCTCAAGGTTTG
AAAGCGGCGGGCCGGCCGACGCCCTTGACGATTTTGACTTAGACATGCTCCCAGCCGATGCCCTTGACGA
CTTTGACCTTGATATGCTGCCTGCTGACGCTCTTGACGATTTTGACCTTGACATGCTCCCCGGGTTCGTG
AGACCACGAA
